Addgene plasmid #11412: pET21a.MJ0135
Depositing lab: Sung-Hou Kim. Depositing organization: Lawrence Berkeley National Laboratory. Publication: Crystal structure of archaeal RNase HII: a homologue of human major RNase H. Lai L, Yokota H, Hung LW, Kim R, Kim SH. Structure. 2000 Aug 15. 8(8):897-904. 10.1016/S0969-2126(00)00179-9 PubMed 10997908.
Backbone
  Vector backbone: pET21a
  Backbone manufacturer: Novagen
  Backbone size w/o insert (bp): 5443
  Vector type: Bacterial Expression
Growth in bacteria
  Bacterial resistance: Ampicillin, 100 μg/mL
  Growth temperature: 37°C
  Growth strain: DH5alpha
  Copy number: High Copy
Gene/Insert
  Gene/Insert name: RNase HII (alt name: MJ_0135)
  Species: M. jannaschii
  Insert size (bp): 690
  GenBank ID: AAB98116 NP_247101
  Entrez Gene: MJ_RS00700 (a.k.a. MJ_RS00700, MJ0135, MJ_0135)
  Promoter: T7
  Cloning method: Restriction Enzyme; 5′ cloning site NdeI (not destroyed); 3′ cloning site BamHI (not destroyed)
  Sequencing primers: 5′ T7; 3′ T7-term
Terms and licenses: Academic/Nonprofit Terms; Industry Terms: Not Available to Industry
Depositor comments: Please note that the plasmid pET21a.MJ0135 contains an Ampicillin resistance marker, and the BL21 bacterial strain contains a plasmid, pSJS1244, that confers spectinomycin resistance and allows for expression of genes with rare codons. Addgene provides this plasmid in the DH5alpha bacterial strain. For expression, please use BL21(DE3).Star/pSJS1244
How to cite: pET21a.MJ0135 was a gift from Sung-Hou Kim (Addgene plasmid # 11412 ; http://n2t.net/addgene:11412 ; RRID:Addgene_11412)
