[The description below was written by a language model from this plasmid's Addgene catalogue record and pLannotate feature annotations shown in this document.]
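Description:
pET21a.MJ0135 is a bacterial expression plasmid built on the Novagen pET21a backbone, carrying the roughly 690 bp gene for RNase HII (rnhB, locus MJ0135) from the archaeon Methanocaldococcus (Methanococcus) jannaschii. The encoded enzyme is an endonuclease that specifically degrades the RNA strand of RNA–DNA hybrids. The insert was cloned between NdeI and BamHI sites, both of which are retained. It sits downstream of a T7 promoter with an adjacent lac operator and the efficient T7 gene 10 ribosome binding site, and transcription ends at the T7 terminator. A plasmid-borne lacI gene with its own promoter supplies lac repressor, so expression is held off until induction with IPTG in a host that provides T7 RNA polymerase. The vector's C-terminal His-tag sequence is annotated downstream of the insert, separated from the coding region by polylinker. The record does not state whether the expressed protein is actually fused to it.

The plasmid replicates in E. coli from a pBR322/ColE1-type origin accompanied by the rop and bom elements. The catalogue lists it as high copy, although rop normally moderates copy number. Selection is by ampicillin through the β-lactamase gene. An f1 origin allows production of single-stranded DNA, and the short tetracycline-resistance fragments annotated are non-functional pBR322 remnants. The plasmid is distributed in DH5alpha for propagation. For protein production the depositor recommends BL21(DE3) Star carrying pSJS1244, a separate spectinomycin-resistance helper plasmid that supports expression of genes with rare codons. The associated publication reports the crystal structure of this archaeal RNase HII, indicating that the construct was used to produce recombinant protein for structural studies.
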