Features (pLannotate 1.2.2; 19 found; start..end, strand, type, name):
     26..73      -  terminator     T7 terminator: transcription terminator for bacteriophage T7 RNA polymerase
     81..130     -  CDS            SET1 (fragment): solubility-enhancement tag derived from T7 phage gene 10B
    140..157     -  CDS            9xHis (fragment): 9xHis affinity tag
    207..896     -  CDS            rnhB: RNH2_METJA - Experimental evidence at protein level: Swiss-Prot protein existence level 1. Endonuclease that specifically degrades the RNA of RNA-DNA hybrids. From Methanocaldococcus jannaschii (strain ATCC 43067 / DSM 2661 / JAL-1 / JCM 10045 / NBRC 100440) (Methanococcus jannaschii).
    904..926     -  RBS            RBS: efficient ribosome binding site from bacteriophage T7 gene 10 (Olins and Rangwala, 1989)
    941..965     -  protein_bind   lac operator: The lac repressor binds to the lac operator to inhibit transcription in E. coli. This inhibition can be relieved by adding lactose or isopropyl-β-D-thiogalactopyranoside (IPTG). lac repressor encoded by lacI
    966..984     -  promoter       T7 promoter: promoter for bacteriophage T7 RNA polymerase
   1006..1285    +  CDS            TcR (fragment): tetracycline efflux protein; tet; confers resistance to tetracycline
   1293..1370    +  promoter       lacI promoter: lacI
   1371..2453    +  CDS            lacI: lac repressor; lacI; The lac repressor binds to the lac operator to inhibit transcription in E. coli. This inhibition can be relieved by adding lactose or isopropyl-β-D-thiogalactopyranoside (IPTG).
   2466..2487    +  protein_bind   CAP binding site: CAP binding activates transcription in the presence of cAMP. E. coli catabolite activator protein
   2502..2793    +  CDS            TcR (fragment): tetracycline efflux protein; tet; confers resistance to tetracycline
   2865..3245    -  CDS            YPB1_ECOLX: Protein predicted: Swiss-Prot protein existence level 4. From Escherichia coli.
   3262..3453    +  CDS            rop: Rop protein, which maintains plasmids at low copy number; rop
   3555..3697    +  misc_feature   bom: basis of mobility region from pBR322
   3883..4471    -  rep_origin     ori: high-copy-number ColE1/pMB1/pBR322/pUC origin of replication
   4642..5502    -  CDS            AmpR: β-lactamase; bla; confers resistance to ampicillin, carbenicillin, and related antibiotics
   5503..5607    -  promoter       AmpR promoter: bla
   5634..6089    -  rep_origin     f1 ori (sequence partly withheld): f1 bacteriophage origin of replication; arrow indicates direction of (+) strand synthesis
>Addgene plasmid #11412 | pET21a.MJ0135 | addgene full sequence | sequence record 129110 | Addgene assembled sequence
ATCCGGATATAGTTCCTCCTTTCAGCAAAAAACCCCTCAAGACCCGTTTAGAGGCCCCAAGGGGTTATGC
TAGTTATTGCTCAGCGGTGGCAGCAGCCAACTCAGCTTCCTTTCGGGCTTTGTTAGCAGCCGGATCTCAG
TGGTGGTGGTGGTGGTGCTCGAGTGCGGCCGCAAGCTTGTCGACGGAGCTCGAATTCGGATCCTCACTCT
ATAATTAGCTTTGTCTGTTTTGATTTATCCAATATCCTTTTACATGTTTTCCAGTGAGTTCTTGCAATAT
CAGGAAGTTTTTTATGCTTTTTAAAGTAATCTTCAAGAAACTTTATAGTTTTTGGGTCTGATGGATAACC
GCTCCCAATATCTCCATAAATTTTTTTGTAGTAGTCTATTATCTCATCCCGTTCTGCCTTTGCTATTATT
GAGGCAGCTGAAACAACAGGATACTTAGCATCTGCCTTATGTTCAGCTATAATTTTTATGTTTAAATTTC
TTTCTTTAATTATATCCTCTATCTTATCTTTAAAACTATCCTCAAATTTTTTAGTGTTTGTACTGCATGC
ATCAATATAAATTTCAATTTCATCATCCCTTATATTCAACTTTTCTATCAAATTTTTAGCAACCTTGGAA
AAGGCGTTAATTTCAATATCATTTAAGTTTATTGAGTTCATTAATTGGTTTATTTCCTCTGCTTCTAAGA
TACGTTTTTCTACATAACCCAAATTTTCAAGTAACTTTTTTAGATAAGCCCTTTTATTTTTAGTTAGCTC
CTTACTATCTTTAACTCCCAATTTCTTTAATTCCTCTTCTCTCTCTTTTTCAATTGCAAAAGCACAAACA
ACCATTGGACCCAAAACAGGCCCTCTTCCAGCTTCATCAATACCAATAATTATCATATGTATATCTCCTT
CTTAAAGTTAAACAAAATTATTTCTAGAGGGGAATTGTTATCCGCTCACAATTCCCCTATAGTGAGTCGT
ATTAATTTCGCGGGATCGAGATCTCGATCCTCTACGCCGGACGCATCGTGGCCGGCATCACCGGCGCCAC
AGGTGCGGTTGCTGGCGCCTATATCGCCGACATCACCGATGGGGAAGATCGGGCTCGCCACTTCGGGCTC
ATGAGCGCTTGTTTCGGCGTGGGTATGGTGGCAGGCCCCGTGGCCGGGGGACTGTTGGGCGCCATCTCCT
TGCATGCACCATTCCTTGCGGCGGCGGTGCTCAACGGCCTCAACCTACTACTGGGCTGCTTCCTAATGCA
GGAGTCGCATAAGGGAGAGCGTCGAGATCCCGGACACCATCGAATGGCGCAAAACCTTTCGCGGTATGGC
ATGATAGCGCCCGGAAGAGAGTCAATTCAGGGTGGTGAATGTGAAACCAGTAACGTTATACGATGTCGCA
GAGTATGCCGGTGTCTCTTATCAGACCGTTTCCCGCGTGGTGAACCAGGCCAGCCACGTTTCTGCGAAAA
CGCGGGAAAAAGTGGAAGCGGCGATGGCGGAGCTGAATTACATTCCCAACCGCGTGGCACAACAACTGGC
GGGCAAACAGTCGTTGCTGATTGGCGTTGCCACCTCCAGTCTGGCCCTGCACGCGCCGTCGCAAATTGTC
GCGGCGATTAAATCTCGCGCCGATCAACTGGGTGCCAGCGTGGTGGTGTCGATGGTAGAACGAAGCGGCG
TCGAAGCCTGTAAAGCGGCGGTGCACAATCTTCTCGCGCAACGCGTCAGTGGGCTGATCATTAACTATCC
GCTGGATGACCAGGATGCCATTGCTGTGGAAGCTGCCTGCACTAATGTTCCGGCGTTATTTCTTGATGTC
TCTGACCAGACACCCATCAACAGTATTATTTTCTCCCATGAAGACGGTACGCGACTGGGCGTGGAGCATC
TGGTCGCATTGGGTCACCAGCAAATCGCGCTGTTAGCGGGCCCATTAAGTTCTGTCTCGGCGCGTCTGCG
TCTGGCTGGCTGGCATAAATATCTCACTCGCAATCAAATTCAGCCGATAGCGGAACGGGAAGGCGACTGG
AGTGCCATGTCCGGTTTTCAACAAACCATGCAAATGCTGAATGAGGGCATCGTTCCCACTGCGATGCTGG
TTGCCAACGATCAGATGGCGCTGGGCGCAATGCGCGCCATTACCGAGTCCGGGCTGCGCGTTGGTGCGGA
TATCTCGGTAGTGGGATACGACGATACCGAAGACAGCTCATGTTATATCCCGCCGTTAACCACCATCAAA
CAGGATTTTCGCCTGCTGGGGCAAACCAGCGTGGACCGCTTGCTGCAACTCTCTCAGGGCCAGGCGGTGA
AGGGCAATCAGCTGTTGCCCGTCTCACTGGTGAAAAGAAAAACCACCCTGGCGCCCAATACGCAAACCGC
CTCTCCCCGCGCGTTGGCCGATTCATTAATGCAGCTGGCACGACAGGTTTCCCGACTGGAAAGCGGGCAG
TGAGCGCAACGCAATTAATGTAAGTTAGCTCACTCATTAGGCACCGGGATCTCGACCGATGCCCTTGAGA
GCCTTCAACCCAGTCAGCTCCTTCCGGTGGGCGCGGGGCATGACTATCGTCGCCGCACTTATGACTGTCT
TCTTTATCATGCAACTCGTAGGACAGGTGCCGGCAGCGCTCTGGGTCATTTTCGGCGAGGACCGCTTTCG
CTGGAGCGCGACGATGATCGGCCTGTCGCTTGCGGTATTCGGAATCTTGCACGCCCTCGCTCAAGCCTTC
GTCACTGGTCCCGCCACCAAACGTTTCGGCGAGAAGCAGGCCATTATCGCCGGCATGGCGGCCCCACGGG
TGCGCATGATCGTGCTCCTGTCGTTGAGGACCCGGCTAGGCTGGCGGGGTTGCCTTACTGGTTAGCAGAA
TGAATCACCGATACGCGAGCGAACGTGAAGCGACTGCTGCTGCAAAACGTCTGCGACCTGAGCAACAACA
TGAATGGTCTTCGGTTTCCGTGTTTCGTAAAGTCTGGAAACGCGGAAGTCAGCGCCCTGCACCATTATGT
TCCGGATCTGCATCGCAGGATGCTGCTGGCTACCCTGTGGAACACCTACATCTGTATTAACGAAGCGCTG
GCATTGACCCTGAGTGATTTTTCTCTGGTCCCGCCGCATCCATACCGCCAGTTGTTTACCCTCACAACGT
TCCAGTAACCGGGCATGTTCATCATCAGTAACCCGTATCGTGAGCATCCTCTCTCGTTTCATCGGTATCA
TTACCCCCATGAACAGAAATCCCCCTTACACGGAGGCATCAGTGACCAAACAGGAAAAAACCGCCCTTAA
CATGGCCCGCTTTATCAGAAGCCAGACATTAACGCTTCTGGAGAAACTCAACGAGCTGGACGCGGATGAA
CAGGCAGACATCTGTGAATCGCTTCACGACCACGCTGATGAGCTTTACCGCAGCTGCCTCGCGCGTTTCG
GTGATGACGGTGAAAACCTCTGACACATGCAGCTCCCGGAGACGGTCACAGCTTGTCTGTAAGCGGATGC
CGGGAGCAGACAAGCCCGTCAGGGCGCGTCAGCGGGTGTTGGCGGGTGTCGGGGCGCAGCCATGACCCAG
TCACGTAGCGATAGCGGAGTGTATACTGGCTTAACTATGCGGCATCAGAGCAGATTGTACTGAGAGTGCA
CCATATATGCGGTGTGAAATACCGCACAGATGCGTAAGGAGAAAATACCGCATCAGGCGCTCTTCCGCTT
CCTCGCTCACTGACTCGCTGCGCTCGGTCGTTCGGCTGCGGCGAGCGGTATCAGCTCACTCAAAGGCGGT
AATACGGTTATCCACAGAATCAGGGGATAACGCAGGAAAGAACATGTGAGCAAAAGGCCAGCAAAAGGCC
AGGAACCGTAAAAAGGCCGCGTTGCTGGCGTTTTTCCATAGGCTCCGCCCCCCTGACGAGCATCACAAAA
ATCGACGCTCAAGTCAGAGGTGGCGAAACCCGACAGGACTATAAAGATACCAGGCGTTTCCCCCTGGAAG
CTCCCTCGTGCGCTCTCCTGTTCCGACCCTGCCGCTTACCGGATACCTGTCCGCCTTTCTCCCTTCGGGA
AGCGTGGCGCTTTCTCATAGCTCACGCTGTAGGTATCTCAGTTCGGTGTAGGTCGTTCGCTCCAAGCTGG
GCTGTGTGCACGAACCCCCCGTTCAGCCCGACCGCTGCGCCTTATCCGGTAACTATCGTCTTGAGTCCAA
CCCGGTAAGACACGACTTATCGCCACTGGCAGCAGCCACTGGTAACAGGATTAGCAGAGCGAGGTATGTA
GGCGGTGCTACAGAGTTCTTGAAGTGGTGGCCTAACTACGGCTACACTAGAAGGACAGTATTTGGTATCT
GCGCTCTGCTGAAGCCAGTTACCTTCGGAAAAAGAGTTGGTAGCTCTTGATCCGGCAAACAAACCACCGC
TGGTAGCGGTGGTTTTTTTGTTTGCAAGCAGCAGATTACGCGCAGAAAAAAAGGATCTCAAGAAGATCCT
TTGATCTTTTCTACGGGGTCTGACGCTCAGTGGAACGAAAACTCACGTTAAGGGATTTTGGTCATGAGAT
TATCAAAAAGGATCTTCACCTAGATCCTTTTAAATTAAAAATGAAGTTTTAAATCAATCTAAAGTATATA
TGAGTAAACTTGGTCTGACAGTTACCAATGCTTAATCAGTGAGGCACCTATCTCAGCGATCTGTCTATTT
CGTTCATCCATAGTTGCCTGACTCCCCGTCGTGTAGATAACTACGATACGGGAGGGCTTACCATCTGGCC
CCAGTGCTGCAATGATACCGCGAGACCCACGCTCACCGGCTCCAGATTTATCAGCAATAAACCAGCCAGC
CGGAAGGGCCGAGCGCAGAAGTGGTCCTGCAACTTTATCCGCCTCCATCCAGTCTATTAATTGTTGCCGG
GAAGCTAGAGTAAGTAGTTCGCCAGTTAATAGTTTGCGCAACGTTGTTGCCATTGCTGCAGGCATCGTGG
TGTCACGCTCGTCGTTTGGTATGGCTTCATTCAGCTCCGGTTCCCAACGATCAAGGCGAGTTACATGATC
CCCCATGTTGTGCAAAAAAGCGGTTAGCTCCTTCGGTCCTCCGATCGTTGTCAGAAGTAAGTTGGCCGCA
GTGTTATCACTCATGGTTATGGCAGCACTGCATAATTCTCTTACTGTCATGCCATCCGTAAGATGCTTTT
CTGTGACTGGTGAGTACTCAACCAAGTCATTCTGAGAATAGTGTATGCGGCGACCGAGTTGCTCTTGCCC
GGCGTCAATACGGGATAATACCGCGCCACATAGCAGAACTTTAAAAGTGCTCATCATTGGAAAACGTTCT
TCGGGGCGAAAACTCTCAAGGATCTTACCGCTGTTGAGATCCAGTTCGATGTAACCCACTCGTGCACCCA
ACTGATCTTCAGCATCTTTTACTTTCACCAGCGTTTCTGGGTGAGCAAAAACAGGAAGGCAAAATGCCGC
AAAAAAGGGAATAAGGGCGACACGGAAATGTTGAATACTCATACTCTTCCTTTTTCAATATTATTGAAGC
ATTTATCAGGGTTATTGTCTCATGAGCGGATACATATTTGAATGTATTTAGAAAAATAAACAAATAGGGG
TTCCGCGCACATTTCCCCGAAAAGTGCCACCTGAAATTGTAAACGTTAATATTTTGTTAAAATTCGCGTT
AAATTTTTGTTAAATCAGCTCATTTTTTAACCAATAGGCCGAAATCGGCAAAATCCCTTATAAATCAAAA
GAATAGACCGAGATAGGGT
[37 nt withheld, positions 5760-5796]
AAAGAACGTGGACTCCAACGTCAAAGG
[49 nt withheld, positions 5824-5872]
T
[91 nt withheld, positions 5874-5964]
G
[124 nt withheld, positions 5966-6089]
CCCATTCGCCA
