>Addgene plasmid #11412 | pET21a.MJ0135 | addgene partial sequence | sequence record 128177 | pBRrevBam 5'-GGTGATGTCGGCGATATAGG-3'
AAAGAAATTGGGAGTTAAAGATAGTAAGGAGCTAACTAAAAATAAAAGGGCTTATCTAAAAAAGTTACTT
GAAAATTTGGGTTATGTAGAAAAACGTATCTTAGAAGCAGAGGAAATAAACCAATTAATGAACTCAATAA
ACTTAAATGATATTGAAATTAACGCCTTTTCCAAGGTTGCTAAAAATTTGATAGAAAAGTTGAATATAAG
GGATGATGAAATTGAAATTTATATTGATGCATGCAGTACAAACACTAAAAAATTTGAGGATAGTTTTAAA
GATAAGATAGAGGATATAATTAAAGAAAGAAATTTAAACATAAAAATTATAGCTGAACATAAGGCAGATG
CTAAGTATCCTGTTGTTTCAGCTGCCTCAATAATAGCAAAGGCAGAACGGGATGAGATAATAGACTACTA
CAAAAAAATTTATGGAGATATTGGGAGCGGTTATCCATCAGACCCAAAAACTATAAAGTTTCTTGAAGAT
TACTTTAAAAAGCATAAAAAACTTCCTGATATTGCAAGAACTCACTGGAAAACATGTAAAAGGATATTGG
ATAAAT
