>Addgene plasmid #11412 | pET21a.MJ0135 | addgene partial sequence | sequence record 129109 | T7 5'-TAATACGACTCACTATAGGG-3'
TAATTTTGTTTAACTTTAAGAAGGAGATATACATATGATAATTATTGGTATTGATGAAGCTGGAAGAGGG
CCTGTTTTGGGTCCAATGGTTGTTTGTGCTTTTGCAATTGAAAAAGAGAGAGAAGAGGAATTAAAGAAAT
TGGGAGTTAAAGATAGTAAGGAGCTAACTAAAAATAAAAGGGCTTATCTAAAAAAGTTACTTGAAAATTT
GGGTTATGTAGAAAAACGTATCTTAGAAGCAGAGGAAATAAACCAATTAATGAACTCAATAAACTTAAAT
GATATTGAAATTAACGCCTTTTCCAAGGTTGCTAAAAATTTGATAGAAAAGTTGAATATAAGGGATGATG
AAATTGAAATTTATATTGATGCATGCAGTACAAACACTAAAAAATTTGAGGATAGTTTTAAAGATAAGAT
AGAGGATATAATTAAAGAAAGAAATTTAAACATAAAAATTATAGCTGAACATAAGGCAGATGCTAAGTAT
CCTGTTGTTTCAGCTGCCTCAATAATAGCAAAGGCAGAACGGGATGAGATAATAGACTACTACAAAAAAA
TTTATGGAGATATTGGGAGCGGTTATCCATCAGACCCAAAAACTATAAAGTTTCTTGAAGATTACTTTAA
AAAGCATAAAAAACTTCCTGATATTGCAAGAACTCACTGGAAAACATGTAAAAGGATATTGGATAAATCA
AAACAGACAAAGCTAATTATAGAGTGAGGATCCGAATTCGAGCTCCGTCGACAAGCTTGCGGCCGCACTC
GAGCACCACCACCACCACCACTGAGATCCGGCTGCTAACAAAGCCCGAAAGGAAGCTGAGTTGGCTGCTG
CCACCGCTGAGCAATAACTAGCATAACCCCTTGGGGCCTCTAAACGGGTCTTGAGGGGTTTTTTGCTGAA
AGGAGGAACTATATCCGGATTGG
